Addgene plasmid #75861: ATMIN gRNA (BRDN0001148346)
Purpose: 3rd generation lentiviral gRNA plasmid targeting human ATMIN
Depositing lab: John Doench & David Root. Depositing organization: Broad Institute. Publication: Optimized sgRNA design to maximize activity and minimize off-target effects of CRISPR-Cas9. Doench JG, Fusi N, Sullender M, Hegde M, Vaimberg EW, Donovan KF, Smith I, Tothova Z, Wilen C, Orchard R, Virgin HW, Listgarten J, Root DE. Nat Biotechnol. 2016 Jan 18. doi: 10.1038/nbt.3437. PubMed 26780180.
Backbone
  Vector backbone: lentiGuide-Puro
  Backbone manufacturer: Zhang Lab (Addgene plasmid # 52963)
  Vector type: Mammalian Expression, Lentiviral, CRISPR
  Selectable markers: Puromycin
Growth in bacteria
  Bacterial resistance: Ampicillin, 100 μg/mL
  Growth temperature: 37°C
  Growth strain: DH5alpha
  Copy number: High Copy
Gene/Insert
  Gene/Insert name: ATMIN (alt names: ATMIN; NM_001300728.1)
  gRNA/shRNA sequence: GGACCTGAAAAGACATGCAG
  Species: H. sapiens (human)
  Entrez Gene: ATMIN (a.k.a. ASCIZ, ZNF822)
  Promoter: hU6
  Cloning method: Unknown
  Sequencing primers: 5′ U6-F; 3′ pS2-R
Terms and licenses: Academic/Nonprofit Terms; Industry Terms: Not Available to Industry
Depositor comments: The gRNA was designed to target the following Genbank reference sequence(s): NM_001300728.1,NM_015251.2. Note that this plasmid does NOT contain Cas9. It should be used in conjunction with lentiCas9-Blast (Addgene #52962) or otherwise with cell lines already expressing Cas9. Browse the full kinome gRNA library at http://www.addgene.org/pooled-library/broadgpp-human-kinome/ or visit http://www.broadinstitute.org/rnai/public/ for detailed protocols and information.
How to cite: ATMIN gRNA (BRDN0001148346) was a gift from John Doench & David Root (Addgene plasmid # 75861 ; http://n2t.net/addgene:75861 ; RRID:Addgene_75861)
