[The description below was written by a language model from this plasmid's Addgene catalogue record and pLannotate feature annotations shown in this document.]
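Description:
ATMIN gRNA (BRDN0001148346) is a third-generation lentiviral guide RNA plasmid built on the lentiGuide-Puro backbone and designed to direct Streptococcus pyogenes Cas9 to the human ATMIN gene (also known as ASCIZ or ZNF822). The assembled sequence is about 8.3 kb. In bacteria it is maintained at high copy from a ColE1/pUC-type origin under ampicillin selection through the β-lactamase gene. The backbone also carries an f1 origin, an SV40 origin and poly(A) signal, and remnants of lac and phage promoter elements that play no role in the payload.

The viral genome is transcribed from an RSV promoter fused to a truncated HIV-1 5' LTR, making packaging Tat-independent. It contains the Ψ packaging signal with a partial gag sequence, the Rev response element for nuclear export of the full-length transcript, a cPPT/CTS, and a self-inactivating ΔU3 3' LTR. Between the LTRs sit two expression units. A human U6 RNA polymerase III promoter drives the ATMIN-specific 20-nucleotide spacer joined to the SpCas9 gRNA scaffold. Downstream, the EF-1α core promoter with its intron A expresses puromycin N-acetyltransferase, followed by a WPRE to enhance transcript expression, allowing puromycin selection of transduced mammalian cells.

The plasmid does not encode Cas9, so it is meant to be used together with a separate Cas9 lentiviral vector or in cells that already express Cas9. Its typical use is knockout of ATMIN. According to the depositor, the guide was designed against two ATMIN reference transcripts and belongs to a human kinome gRNA collection associated with work on optimised sgRNA design. The cloning method is not recorded.
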