Features (pLannotate 1.2.2; 29 found; start..end, strand, type, name):
     14..80      +  CDS            small t antigen (fragment): SV40 (simian virus 40) small t antigen
    106..317     +  promoter       EF-1α core promoter: core promoter for human elongation factor EF-1α
    318..1256    +  intron         EF-1α intron A: intron upstream of the start codon of human EF-1α
   1278..1877    +  CDS            PuroR (fragment): puromycin N-acetyltransferase; pac from Streptomyces; confers resistance to puromycin
   1893..2481    +  misc_feature   WPRE: woodchuck hepatitis virus posttranscriptional regulatory element
   2532..2551    +  misc_feature   cPPT/CTS (fragment): central polypurine tract and central termination sequence of HIV-1
   2553..2786    +  LTR            3' LTR (ΔU3): self-inactivating 3' long terminal repeat (LTR) from HIV-1
   2864..2985    +  polyA_signal   SV40 poly(A) signal: SV40 polyadenylation signal
   3025..3160    +  rep_origin     SV40 ori: SV40 origin of replication
   3181..3199    -  promoter       T7 promoter: promoter for bacteriophage T7 RNA polymerase
   3207..3362    +  CDS            lacZα (fragment): LacZα fragment of β-galactosidase; lacZ fragment
   3367..3795    +  rep_origin     f1 ori (sequence partly withheld): f1 bacteriophage origin of replication; arrow indicates direction of (+) strand synthesis
   3848..3952    +  promoter       AmpR promoter: bla
   3953..4813    +  CDS            AmpR: β-lactamase; bla; confers resistance to ampicillin, carbenicillin, and related antibiotics
   4984..5572    +  rep_origin     ori: high-copy-number ColE1/pMB1/pBR322/pUC origin of replication
   5755..5847    +  CDS            lacI (fragment): lac repressor; lacI; The lac repressor binds to the lac operator to inhibit transcription in E. coli. This inhibition can be relieved by adding lactose or isopropyl-β-D-thiogalactopyranoside (IPTG).
   5860..5881    +  protein_bind   CAP binding site: CAP binding activates transcription in the presence of cAMP. E. coli catabolite activator protein
   5896..5926    +  promoter       lac promoter: promoter for the E. coli lac operon
   5934..5950    +  protein_bind   lac operator: The lac repressor binds to the lac operator to inhibit transcription in E. coli. This inhibition can be relieved by adding lactose or isopropyl-β-D-thiogalactopyranoside (IPTG). lac repressor encoded by lacI
   5995..6013    +  promoter       T3 promoter: promoter for bacteriophage T3 RNA polymerase
   6041..6267    +  promoter       RSV promoter: Rous sarcoma virus enhancer/promoter
   6268..6448    +  LTR            5' LTR (truncated): truncated 5' long terminal repeat (LTR) from HIV-1
   6495..6620    +  misc_feature   HIV-1 Ψ: packaging signal of human immunodeficiency virus type 1
   6604..6967    +  CDS            HIV-1 gag (fragment): gag protein from human immunodeficiency virus 1; gag
   7113..7346    +  misc_feature   RRE: The Rev response element (RRE) of HIV-1 allows for Rev-dependent mRNA export from the nucleus to the cytoplasm.
   7723..7749    +  CDS            Rev (fragment): human immunodeficiency virus 1 (HIV-1) Rev protein; rev; enhances nuclear export of unspliced and incompletely spliced viral mRNAs
   7753..7993    +  promoter       U6 promoter: RNA polymerase III promoter for human U6 snRNA
   8023..8098    +  misc_RNA       gRNA scaffold: guide RNA scaffold for the Streptococcus pyogenes CRISPR/Cas9 system
   8154..8271    +  misc_feature   cPPT/CTS: central polypurine tract and central termination sequence of HIV-1
>Addgene plasmid #75861 | ATMIN gRNA (BRDN0001148346) | addgene full sequence | sequence record 184712 | Addgene Assembled Sequence
CCCGGGTGCAAAGATGGATAAAGTTTTAAACAGAGAGGAATCTTTGCAGCTAATGGACCTTCTAGGTCTT
GAAAGGAGTGGGAATTGGCTCCGGTGCCCGTCAGTGGGCAGAGCGCACATCGCCCACAGTCCCCGAGAAG
TTGGGGGGAGGGGTCGGCAATTGATCCGGTGCCTAGAGAAGGTGGCGCGGGGTAAACTGGGAAAGTGATG
TCGTGTACTGGCTCCGCCTTTTTCCCGAGGGTGGGGGAGAACCGTATATAAGTGCAGTAGTCGCCGTGAA
CGTTCTTTTTCGCAACGGGTTTGCCGCCAGAACACAGGTAAGTGCCGTGTGTGGTTCCCGCGGGCCTGGC
CTCTTTACGGGTTATGGCCCTTGCGTGCCTTGAATTACTTCCACCTGGCTGCAGTACGTGATTCTTGATC
CCGAGCTTCGGGTTGGAAGTGGGTGGGAGAGTTCGAGGCCTTGCGCTTAAGGAGCCCCTTCGCCTCGTGC
TTGAGTTGAGGCCTGGCCTGGGCGCTGGGGCCGCCGCGTGCGAATCTGGTGGCACCTTCGCGCCTGTCTC
GCTGCTTTCGATAAGTCTCTAGCCATTTAAAATTTTTGATGACCTGCTGCGACGCTTTTTTTCTGGCAAG
ATAGTCTTGTAAATGCGGGCCAAGATCTGCACACTGGTATTTCGGTTTTTGGGGCCGCGGGCGGCGACGG
GGCCCGTGCGTCCCAGCGCACATGTTCGGCGAGGCGGGGCCTGCGAGCGCGGCCACCGAGAATCGGACGG
GGGTAGTCTCAAGCTGGCCGGCCTGCTCTGGTGCCTGGCCTCGCGCCGCCGTGTATCGCCCCGCCCTGGG
CGGCAAGGCTGGCCCGGTCGGCACCAGTTGCGTGAGCGGAAAGATGGCCGCTTCCCGGCCCTGCTGCAGG
GAGCTCAAAATGGAGGACGCGGCGCTCGGGAGAGCGGGCGGGTGAGTCACCCACACAAAGGAAAAGGGCC
TTTCCGTCCTCAGCCGTCGCTTCATGTGACTCCACGGAGTACCGGGCGCCGTCCAGGCACCTCGATTAGT
TCTCGAGCTTTTGGAGTACGTCGTCTTTAGGTTGGGGGGAGGGGTTTTATGCGATGGAGTTTCCCCACAC
TGAGTGGGTGGAGACTGAAGTTAGGCCAGCTTGGCACTTGATGTAATTCTCCTTGGAATTTGCCCTTTTT
GAGTTTGGATCTTGGTTCATTCTCAAGCCTCAGACAGTGGTTCAAAGTTTTTTTCTTCCATTTCAGGTGT
CGTGACGTACGGCCACCATGACCGAGTACAAGCCCACGGTGCGCCTCGCCACCCGCGACGACGTCCCCAG
GGCCGTACGCACCCTCGCCGCCGCGTTCGCCGACTACCCCGCCACGCGCCACACCGTCGATCCGGACCGC
CACATCGAGCGGGTCACCGAGCTGCAAGAACTCTTCCTCACGCGCGTCGGGCTCGACATCGGCAAGGTGT
GGGTCGCGGACGACGGCGCCGCCGTGGCGGTCTGGACCACGCCGGAGAGCGTCGAAGCGGGGGCGGTGTT
CGCCGAGATCGGCCCGCGCATGGCCGAGTTGAGCGGTTCCCGGCTGGCCGCGCAGCAACAGATGGAAGGC
CTCCTGGCGCCGCACCGGCCCAAGGAGCCCGCGTGGTTCCTGGCCACCGTCGGAGTCTCGCCCGACCACC
AGGGCAAGGGTCTGGGCAGCGCCGTCGTGCTCCCCGGAGTGGAGGCGGCCGAGCGCGCCGGGGTGCCCGC
CTTCCTGGAGACCTCCGCGCCCCGCAACCTCCCCTTCTACGAGCGGCTCGGCTTCACCGTCACCGCCGAC
GTCGAGGTGCCCGAAGGACCGCGCACCTGGTGCATGACCCGCAAGCCCGGTGCCTGAACGCGTTAAGTCG
ACAATCAACCTCTGGATTACAAAATTTGTGAAAGATTGACTGGTATTCTTAACTATGTTGCTCCTTTTAC
GCTATGTGGATACGCTGCTTTAATGCCTTTGTATCATGCTATTGCTTCCCGTATGGCTTTCATTTTCTCC
TCCTTGTATAAATCCTGGTTGCTGTCTCTTTATGAGGAGTTGTGGCCCGTTGTCAGGCAACGTGGCGTGG
TGTGCACTGTGTTTGCTGACGCAACCCCCACTGGTTGGGGCATTGCCACCACCTGTCAGCTCCTTTCCGG
GACTTTCGCTTTCCCCCTCCCTATTGCCACGGCGGAACTCATCGCCGCCTGCCTTGCCCGCTGCTGGACA
GGGGCTCGGCTGTTGGGCACTGACAATTCCGTGGTGTTGTCGGGGAAATCATCGTCCTTTCCTTGGCTGC
TCGCCTGTGTTGCCACCTGGATTCTGCGCGGGACGTCCTTCTGCTACGTCCCTTCGGCCCTCAATCCAGC
GGACCTTCCTTCCCGCGGCCTGCTGCCGGCTCTGCGGCCTCTTCCGCGTCTTCGCCTTCGCCCTCAGACG
AGTCGGATCTCCCTTTGGGCCGCCTCCCCGCGTCGACTTTAAGACCAATGACTTACAAGGCAGCTGTAGA
TCTTAGCCACTTTTTAAAAGAAAAGGGGGGACTGGAAGGGCTAATTCACTCCCAACGAAGACAAGATCTG
CTTTTTGCTTGTACTGGGTCTCTCTGGTTAGACCAGATCTGAGCCTGGGAGCTCTCTGGCTAACTAGGGA
ACCCACTGCTTAAGCCTCAATAAAGCTTGCCTTGAGTGCTTCAAGTAGTGTGTGCCCGTCTGTTGTGTGA
CTCTGGTAACTAGAGATCCCTCAGACCCTTTTAGTCAGTGTGGAAAATCTCTAGCAGTACGTATAGTAGT
TCATGTCATCTTATTATTCAGTATTTATAACTTGCAAAGAAATGAATATCAGAGAGTGAGAGGAACTTGT
TTATTGCAGCTTATAATGGTTACAAATAAAGCAATAGCATCACAAATTTCACAAATAAAGCATTTTTTTC
ACTGCATTCTAGTTGTGGTTTGTCCAAACTCATCAATGTATCTTATCATGTCTGGCTCTAGCTATCCCGC
CCCTAACTCCGCCCATCCCGCCCCTAACTCCGCCCAGTTCCGCCCATTCTCCGCCCCATGGCTGACTAAT
TTTTTTTATTTATGCAGAGGCCGAGGCCGCCTCGGCCTCTGAGCTATTCCAGAAGTAGTGAGGAGGCTTT
TTTGGAGGCCTAGGGACGTACCCAATTCGCCCTATAGTGAGTCGTATTACGCGCGCTCACTGGCCGTCGT
TTTACAACGTCGTGACTGGGAAAACCCTGGCGTTACCCAACTTAATCGCCTTGCAGCACATCCCCCTTTC
GCCAGCTGGCGTAATAGCGAAGAGGCCCGCACCGATCGCCCTTCCCAACAGTTGCGCAGCCTGAATGGCG
AATGGG
[124 nt withheld, positions 3367-3490]
C
[91 nt withheld, positions 3492-3582]
A
[49 nt withheld, positions 3584-3632]
CCTTTGACGTTGGAGTCCACGTTCTTT
[37 nt withheld, positions 3660-3696]
ACCCTATCTCGGTCTATTCTTTTGATTTATAAGGGATTTTGCCGATTTCGGCCTATTGGTTAAAAAATGA
GCTGATTTAACAAAAATTTAACGCGAATTTTAACAAAATATTAACGCTTACAATTTAGGTGGCACTTTTC
GGGGAAATGTGCGCGGAACCCCTATTTGTTTATTTTTCTAAATACATTCAAATATGTATCCGCTCATGAG
ACAATAACCCTGATAAATGCTTCAATAATATTGAAAAAGGAAGAGTATGAGTATTCAACATTTCCGTGTC
GCCCTTATTCCCTTTTTTGCGGCATTTTGCCTTCCTGTTTTTGCTCACCCAGAAACGCTGGTGAAAGTAA
AAGATGCTGAAGATCAGTTGGGTGCACGAGTGGGTTACATCGAACTGGATCTCAACAGCGGTAAGATCCT
TGAGAGTTTTCGCCCCGAAGAACGTTTTCCAATGATGAGCACTTTTAAAGTTCTGCTATGTGGCGCGGTA
TTATCCCGTATTGACGCCGGGCAAGAGCAACTCGGTCGCCGCATACACTATTCTCAGAATGACTTGGTTG
AGTACTCACCAGTCACAGAAAAGCATCTTACGGATGGCATGACAGTAAGAGAATTATGCAGTGCTGCCAT
AACCATGAGTGATAACACTGCGGCCAACTTACTTCTGACAACGATCGGAGGACCGAAGGAGCTAACCGCT
TTTTTGCACAACATGGGGGATCATGTAACTCGCCTTGATCGTTGGGAACCGGAGCTGAATGAAGCCATAC
CAAACGACGAGCGTGACACCACGATGCCTGTAGCAATGGCAACAACGTTGCGCAAACTATTAACTGGCGA
ACTACTTACTCTAGCTTCCCGGCAACAATTAATAGACTGGATGGAGGCGGATAAAGTTGCAGGACCACTT
CTGCGCTCGGCCCTTCCGGCTGGCTGGTTTATTGCTGATAAATCTGGAGCCGGTGAGCGTGGGTCTCGCG
GTATCATTGCAGCACTGGGGCCAGATGGTAAGCCCTCCCGTATCGTAGTTATCTACACGACGGGGAGTCA
GGCAACTATGGATGAACGAAATAGACAGATCGCTGAGATAGGTGCCTCACTGATTAAGCATTGGTAACTG
TCAGACCAAGTTTACTCATATATACTTTAGATTGATTTAAAACTTCATTTTTAATTTAAAAGGATCTAGG
TGAAGATCCTTTTTGATAATCTCATGACCAAAATCCCTTAACGTGAGTTTTCGTTCCACTGAGCGTCAGA
CCCCGTAGAAAAGATCAAAGGATCTTCTTGAGATCCTTTTTTTCTGCGCGTAATCTGCTGCTTGCAAACA
AAAAAACCACCGCTACCAGCGGTGGTTTGTTTGCCGGATCAAGAGCTACCAACTCTTTTTCCGAAGGTAA
CTGGCTTCAGCAGAGCGCAGATACCAAATACTGTTCTTCTAGTGTAGCCGTAGTTAGGCCACCACTTCAA
GAACTCTGTAGCACCGCCTACATACCTCGCTCTGCTAATCCTGTTACCAGTGGCTGCTGCCAGTGGCGAT
AAGTCGTGTCTTACCGGGTTGGACTCAAGACGATAGTTACCGGATAAGGCGCAGCGGTCGGGCTGAACGG
GGGGTTCGTGCACACAGCCCAGCTTGGAGCGAACGACCTACACCGAACTGAGATACCTACAGCGTGAGCT
ATGAGAAAGCGCCACGCTTCCCGAAGGGAGAAAGGCGGACAGGTATCCGGTAAGCGGCAGGGTCGGAACA
GGAGAGCGCACGAGGGAGCTTCCAGGGGGAAACGCCTGGTATCTTTATAGTCCTGTCGGGTTTCGCCACC
TCTGACTTGAGCGTCGATTTTTGTGATGCTCGTCAGGGGGGCGGAGCCTATGGAAAAACGCCAGCAACGC
GGCCTTTTTACGGTTCCTGGCCTTTTGCTGGCCTTTTGCTCACATGTTCTTTCCTGCGTTATCCCCTGAT
TCTGTGGATAACCGTATTACCGCCTTTGAGTGAGCTGATACCGCTCGCCGCAGCCGAACGACCGAGCGCA
GCGAGTCAGTGAGCGAGGAAGCGGAAGAGCGCCCAATACGCAAACCGCCTCTCCCCGCGCGTTGGCCGAT
TCATTAATGCAGCTGGCACGACAGGTTTCCCGACTGGAAAGCGGGCAGTGAGCGCAACGCAATTAATGTG
AGTTAGCTCACTCATTAGGCACCCCAGGCTTTACACTTTATGCTTCCGGCTCGTATGTTGTGTGGAATTG
TGAGCGGATAACAATTTCACACAGGAAACAGCTATGACCATGATTACGCCAAGCGCGCAATTAACCCTCA
CTAAAGGGAACAAAAGCTGGAGCTGCAAGCTTAATGTAGTCTTATGCAATACTCTTGTAGTCTTGCAACA
TGGTAACGATGAGTTAGCAACATGCCTTACAAGGAGAGAAAAAGCACCGTGCATGCCGATTGGTGGAAGT
AAGGTGGTACGATCGTGCCTTATTAGGAAGGCAACAGACGGGTCTGACATGGATTGGACGAACCACTGAA
TTGCCGCATTGCAGAGATATTGTATTTAAGTGCCTAGCTCGATACATAAACGGGTCTCTCTGGTTAGACC
AGATCTGAGCCTGGGAGCTCTCTGGCTAACTAGGGAACCCACTGCTTAAGCCTCAATAAAGCTTGCCTTG
AGTGCTTCAAGTAGTGTGTGCCCGTCTGTTGTGTGACTCTGGTAACTAGAGATCCCTCAGACCCTTTTAG
TCAGTGTGGAAAATCTCTAGCAGTGGCGCCCGAACAGGGACTTGAAAGCGAAAGGGAAACCAGAGGAGCT
CTCTCGACGCAGGACTCGGCTTGCTGAAGCGCGCACGGCAAGAGGCGAGGGGCGGCGACTGGTGAGTACG
CCAAAAATTTTGACTAGCGGAGGCTAGAAGGAGAGAGATGGGTGCGAGAGCGTCAGTATTAAGCGGGGGA
GAATTAGATCGCGATGGGAAAAAATTCGGTTAAGGCCAGGGGGAAAGAAAAAATATAAATTAAAACATAT
AGTATGGGCAAGCAGGGAGCTAGAACGATTCGCAGTTAATCCTGGCCTGTTAGAAACATCAGAAGGCTGT
AGACAAATACTGGGACAGCTACAACCATCCCTTCAGACAGGATCAGAAGAACTTAGATCATTATATAATA
CAGTAGCAACCCTCTATTGTGTGCATCAAAGGATAGAGATAAAAGACACCAAGGAAGCTTTAGACAAGAT
AGAGGAAGAGCAAAACAAAAGTAAGACCACCGCACAGCAAGCGGCCGCTGATCTTCAGACCTGGAGGAGG
AGATATGAGGGACAATTGGAGAAGTGAATTATATAAATATAAAGTAGTAAAAATTGAACCATTAGGAGTA
GCACCCACCAAGGCAAAGAGAAGAGTGGTGCAGAGAGAAAAAAGAGCAGTGGGAATAGGAGCTTTGTTCC
TTGGGTTCTTGGGAGCAGCAGGAAGCACTATGGGCGCAGCGTCAATGACGCTGACGGTACAGGCCAGACA
ATTATTGTCTGGTATAGTGCAGCAGCAGAACAATTTGCTGAGGGCTATTGAGGCGCAACAGCATCTGTTG
CAACTCACAGTCTGGGGCATCAAGCAGCTCCAGGCAAGAATCCTGGCTGTGGAAAGATACCTAAAGGATC
AACAGCTCCTGGGGATTTGGGGTTGCTCTGGAAAACTCATTTGCACCACTGCTGTGCCTTGGAATGCTAG
TTGGAGTAATAAATCTCTGGAACAGATTTGGAATCACACGACCTGGATGGAGTGGGACAGAGAAATTAAC
AATTACACAAGCTTAATACACTCCTTAATTGAAGAATCGCAAAACCAGCAAGAAAAGAATGAACAAGAAT
TATTGGAATTAGATAAATGGGCAAGTTTGTGGAATTGGTTTAACATAACAAATTGGCTGTGGTATATAAA
ATTATTCATAATGATAGTAGGAGGCTTGGTAGGTTTAAGAATAGTTTTTGCTGTACTTTCTATAGTGAAT
AGAGTTAGGCAGGGATATTCACCATTATCGTTTCAGACCCACCTCCCAACCCCGAGGGGACCCAGAGAGG
GCCTATTTCCCATGATTCCTTCATATTTGCATATACGATACAAGGCTGTTAGAGAGATAATTAGAATTAA
TTTGACTGTAAACACAAAGATATTAGTACAAAATACGTGACGTAGAAAGTAATAATTTCTTGGGTAGTTT
GCAGTTTTAAAATTATGTTTTAAAATGGACTATCATATGCTTACCGTAACTTGAAAGTATTTCGATTTCT
TGGCTTTATATATCTTGTGGAAAGGACGAAACACCGGGACCTGAAAAGACATGCAGGTTTTAGAGCTAGA
AATAGCAAGTTAAAATAAGGCTAGTCCGTTATCAACTTGAAAAAGTGGCACCGAGTCGGTGCTTTTTTAA
GCTTGGCGTAACTAGATCTTGAGACAAATGGCAGTATTCATCCACAATTTTAAAAGAAAAGGGGGGATTG
GGGGGTACAGTGCAGGGGAAAGAATAGTAGACATAATAGCAACAGACATACAAACTAAAGAATTACAAAA
ACAAATTACAAAAATTCAAAATTTTCGGGTTTATTACAGGGACAGCAGAGATCCACTTTGGCGCCGGCTC
GAGGGGG
