>Addgene plasmid #75861 | ATMIN gRNA (BRDN0001148346) | depositor partial sequence | sequence record 143321 | Target Sequence
GGACCTGAAAAGACATGCAG
