>Addgene plasmid #75861 | ATMIN gRNA (BRDN0001148346) | addgene partial sequence | sequence record 184711 | hU6-F
TAGAAAGTAATAATTTCTTGGGTAGTTTGCAGTTTTAAAATTATGTTTTAAAATGGACTATCATATGCTT
ACCGTAACTTGAAAGTATTTCGATTTCTTGGCTTTATATATCTTGTGGAAAGGACGAAACACCGGGACCT
GAAAAGACATGCAGTTTTAGAGCTAGAAATAGCAAGTTAAAATAAGGCTAGTCCGTTATCAACTTGAAAA
AGTGGCACCGAGTCGGTGCTTTTTTAAGCTTGGCGTAACTAGATCTTGAGACAAATGGCAGTATTCATCC
ACAATTTTAAAAGAAAAGGGGGGATTGGGGGGTACAGTGCAGGGGAAAGAATAGTAGACATAATAGCAAC
AGACATACAAACTAAAGAATTACAAAAACAAATTACAAAAATTCAAAATTTTCGGGTTTATTACAGGGAC
AGCAGAGATCCACTTTGGCGCCGGCTCGAGGGGGCCCGGGTGCAAAGATGGATAAAGTTTTAAACAGAGA
GGAATCTTTGCAGCTAATGGACCTTCTAGGTCTTGAAAGGAGTGGGAATTGGCTCCGGTGCCCGTCAGTG
GGCAGAGCGC
